>Addgene plasmid #130223 | pRDAX-EMMI-021 IRES-D[C333G](H-I)//Esp3I | depositor full sequence | sequence record 249601 | Full Sequence
AGGCTAGATAGATAGCCGCCCCTCTCCCTCCCCCCCCCCTAACGTTACTGGCCGAAGCCGCTTGGAATAA
GGCCGGTGTGCGTTTGTCTATATGTTATTTTCCACCATATTGCCGTCTTTTGGCAATGTGAGGGCCCGGA
AACCTGGCCCTGTCTTCTTGACGAGCATTCCTAGGGGTCTTTCCCCTCTCGCCAAAGGAATGCAAGGTCT
GTTGAATGTCGTGAAGGAAGCAGTTCCTCTGGTAGCTTCTTGAAGACAAACAACGTCTGTAGCGACCCTT
TGCAGGCAGCGGAACCCCCCACCTGGCGACAGGTGCCTCTGCGGCCAAAAGCCACGTGTATAAGATAGAC
CTGCAAAGGCGGCACAACCCCAGTGCCACGTTGTGAGTTGGATAGTTGTGGAAAGAGTCAAATGGCTCTC
CTCAAGCGTATTCAACAAGGGGCTGAAGGATGCCCAGAAGGTACCCCATTGTATGGGATCTGATCTGGGG
CCTCGGTACACATGCTTTACATGTGTTTAGTCGAGGTTAAAAAAACGTCTAGGCCCCCCGAACCACGGGG
ACGTGGTTTTCCTTTGAAAAACACGATGATAATATGGCCACAACCATGGCGTCGAGACGAAACGAATTCA
AGCTTGATATCATTCAGGACGAGCCTCAGACTCCAGCGTAACTGGACTGCAATCAACTCACTGGCTCACC
TTCACGGGTGGGCCTTTCTTCGGTAGAAAATCAAAGGATCTTCTTGAGATCCTTTTTTTCTGCGCGTAAT
CTGCTGCTTGCAAACAAAAAAACCACCGCTACCAGCGGTGGTTTGTTTGCCGGATCAAGAGCTACCAACT
CTTTTTCCGAGGTAACTGGCTTCAGCAGAGCGCAGATACCAAATACTGTTCTTCTAGTGTAGCCGTAGTT
AGGCCACCACTTCAAGAACTCTGTAGCACCGCCTACATACCTCGCTCTGCTAATCCTGTTACCAGTGGCT
GCTGCCAGTGGCGATAAGTCGTGTCTTACCGGGTTGGACTCAAGACGATAGTTACCGGATAAGGCGCAGC
GGTCGGGCTGAACGGGGGGTTCGTGCACACAGCCCAGCTTGGAGCGAACGACCTACACCGAACTGAGATA
CCTACAGCGTGAGCTATGAGAAAGCGCCACGCTTCCCGAAGGGAGAAAGGCGGACAGGTATCCGGTAAGC
GGCAGGGTCGGAACAGGAGAGCGCACGAGGGAGCTTCCAGGGGGAAACGCCTGGTATCTTTATAGTCCTG
TCGGGTTTCGCCACCTCTGACTTGAGCATCGATTTTTGTGATGCTCGTCAGGGGGGCGGAGCCTATGGAA
AAACGCCAGCAACGCAGAAAGGCCCACCCGAAGGTGAGCCAGGTGATTACATTTGGGCCCTCATTAGAAA
AACTCATCGAGCATCAAGTGAAACTGCAATTTATTCATATCAGGATTATCAATACCATATTTTTGAAAAA
GCCGTTTCTGTAATGAAGGAGAAAACTCACCGAGGCAGTTCCATAGGATGGCAAGATCCTGGTATCGGTC
TGCGATTCCGACTCGTCCAACATCAATACAACCTATTAATTTCCCCTCGTCAAAAATAAGGTTATCAAGT
GAGAAATCACCATGAGTGACGACTGAATCCGGTGAGAATGGCAAAAGCTTATGCATTTCTTTCCAGACTT
GTTCAACAGGCCAGCCATTACGCTCGTCATCAAAATCACTCGCACCAACCAAACCGTTATTCATTCGTGA
TTGCGCCTGAGCGAGACGAAATACGCGATCGCCGTTAAAAGGACAATTACAAACAGGAATCGAATGCAAC
CGGCGCAGGAACACTGCCAGCGCATCAACAATATTTTCACCTGAATCAGGATATTCTTCTAATACCTGGA
ATGCTGTTTTCCCTGGGATCGCAGTGGTGAGTAACCATGCATCATCAGGAGTACGGATAAAATGCTTGAT
GGTCGGAAGAGGCATAAATTCCGTCAGCCAGTTTAGCCTGACCATCTCATCTGTAACATCATTGGCAACG
CTACCTTTGCCATGTTTCAGAAACAACTCTGGCGCATCGGGCTTCCCATACAATCGATAGATTGTCGCAC
CTGATTGCCCGACATTATCGCGAGCCCATTTATACCCATATAAATCAGCATCCATGTTGGAATTTAATCG
CGGCCTCGAGCAAGACGTTTCCCGTTGAATATGGCTCATTTTAGCTTCCTTAGCTCCTGAAAATCTCGAT
AACTCAAAAAATACGCCCGGTAGTGATCTTATTTCATTATGGTGAAAGTTGGAACCTCTTACGTGCCGAT
CAAGTCAAAAGCCTCCGGTCGGAGGCTTTTGACTTTCTGCTATGGAGGTCAGGTATGATTTAAATGGTCA
GTATTGAGCGATATCTAGAGAATTCGTCACGTCTCG
Features (pLannotate 1.2.2; 7 found; start..end, strand, type, name):
     19..605     +  misc_feature   IRES2: internal ribosome entry site (IRES) of the encephalomyocarditis virus (EMCV)
    693..722     +  terminator     T3Te terminator: phage T3 early transcription terminator
    744..1331    +  rep_origin     ori: high-copy-number ColE1/pMB1/pBR322/pUC origin of replication
   1343..1370    -  terminator     T7Te terminator: phage T7 early transcription terminator
   1394..2209    -  CDS            KanR: aminoglycoside phosphotransferase; aph(3')-Ia; confers resistance to kanamycin in bacteria or G418 (Geneticin®) in eukaryotes
   2210..2312    -  promoter       cat promoter: promoter of the E. coli cat gene encoding chloramphenicol acetyltransferase
   2313..2344    -  terminator     tonB terminator: bidirectional E. coli tonB-P14 transcription terminator
