[The description below was written by a language model from this plasmid's Addgene catalogue record and pLannotate feature annotations shown in this document.]
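Description:
pRDAX-EMMI-021 IRES-D[C333G](H-I)//Esp3I is a small (about 2.4 kb) synthetic-biology part-donor plasmid deposited as an extension to the EMMA modular cloning kit. It sits on a custom-built minimal backbone intended only for propagation in E. coli. Replication is driven by a high-copy ColE1/pUC-type origin, and selection relies on a kanamycin resistance gene (aminoglycoside phosphotransferase, aph(3')-Ia) expressed from the E. coli cat promoter. Three bacterial or phage transcription terminators (T3Te, T7Te and the bidirectional tonB terminator) flank the origin and marker, an arrangement that typically insulates the stored part from read-through transcription arising in the backbone.

The payload is a single regulatory part of viral origin, annotated as the internal ribosome entry site of encephalomyocarditis virus (IRES2, roughly 590 bp) and carrying a recorded C333G substitution. The record does not explain why this mutation was introduced. An IRES allows cap-independent translation initiation, so that a second open reading frame placed downstream on the same mRNA can be translated, giving bicistronic expression from one promoter. The plasmid contains no eukaryotic promoter, coding sequence or polyadenylation signal, so it is not an expression vector in its own right. The name suggests that the part occupies the H-I position of the assembly scheme and is released with the type IIS enzyme Esp3I for ordered, Golden Gate-style assembly with other kit parts. However, the cloning sites are listed as unknown and no restriction sites appear in the feature table, so this reading rests on the name alone.
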