Addgene plasmid #130223: pRDAX-EMMI-021 IRES-D[C333G](H-I)//Esp3I
Purpose: EMMA Kit # 1000000119 extension
Depositing lab: Gary Lewin. Depositing organization: Max-Delbrueck-Centrum fuer Molekulare Medizin (MDC).
Backbone
  Vector backbone: custom built
  Vector type: Synthetic Biology
Growth in bacteria
  Bacterial resistance: Kanamycin, 50 μg/mL
  Growth temperature: 37°C
  Growth strain: DH5alpha
  Copy number: High Copy
Gene/Insert
  Gene/Insert name: IRES-D[C333G]
  Species: viral
  Mutation: C333G
  Cloning method: Restriction Enzyme; 5′ cloning site unknown (unknown if destroyed); 3′ cloning site unknown (unknown if destroyed)
Terms and licenses: Academic/Nonprofit Terms; Industry Terms: Not Available to Industry
How to cite: pRDAX-EMMI-021 IRES-D[C333G](H-I)//Esp3I was a gift from Gary Lewin (Addgene plasmid # 130223 ; http://n2t.net/addgene:130223 ; RRID:Addgene_130223)
